>Addgene plasmid #157305 | pD649-HAsp-CADM4-COMP5AP-AviTag-9xHis | depositor full sequence | sequence record 303719 | Full Sequence
TTTCAATATTATTGAAGCATTTATCAGGGTTATTGTCTCATGAGCGGATACATATTTGAATGTATTTAGA
AAAATAAACAAATAGGGGTCAGTGTTACAACCAATTAACCAATTCTGAACATTATCGCGAGCCCATTTAT
ACCTGAATATGGCTCATAACACCCCTTGCTCATGACCAAAATCCCTTAACGTGAGTTACGCGCGCGTCGT
TCCACTGAGCGTCAGACCCCGTAGAAAAGATCAAAGGATCTTCTTGAGATCCTTTTTTTCTGCGCGTAAT
CTGCTGCTTGCAAACAAAAAAACCACCGCTACCAGCGGTGGTTTGTTTGCCGGATCAAGAGCTACCAACT
CTTTTTCCGAAGGTAACTGGCTTCAGCAGAGCGCAGATACCAAATACTGTTCTTCTAGTGTAGCCGTAGT
TAGCCCACCACTTCAAGAACTCTGTAGCACCGCCTACATACCTCGCTCTGCTAATCCTGTTACCAGTGGC
TGCTGCCAGTGGCGATAAGTCGTGTCTTACCGGGTTGGACTCAAGACGATAGTTACCGGATAAGGCGCAG
CGGTCGGGCTGAACGGGGGGTTCGTGCACACAGCCCAGCTTGGAGCGAACGACCTACACCGAACTGAGAT
ACCTACAGCGTGAGCTATGAGAAAGCGCCACGCTTCCCGAAGGGAGAAAGGCGGACAGGTATCCGGTAAG
CGGCAGGGTCGGAACAGGAGAGCGCACGAGGGAGCTTCCAGGGGGAAACGCCTGGTATCTTTATAGTCCT
GTCGGGTTTCGCCACCTCTGACTTGAGCGTCGATTTTTGTGATGCTCGTCAGGGGGGCGGAGCCTATGGA
AAAACGCCAGCAACGCGGCCTTTTTACGGTTCCTGGCCTTTTGCTGGCCTTTTGCTCACATGTTCTTTCC
TGCGTTATCCCCTGATTCTGTGGATAACCGTATTACCGCCTTTGAGTGAGCTGATACCGCTCGCCGCAGC
CGAACGACCGAGCGCAGCGAGTCAGTGAGCGAGGAAGCGGAAGGCGAGAGTAGGGAACTGCCAGGCATCA
AACTAAGCAGAAGGCCCCTGACGGATGGCCTTTTTGCGTTTCTACAAACTCTTTCTGTGTTGTAAAACGA
CGGCCAGTCTTAAGCTCGGGCCCCCTGGGCGGTTCTGATAACGAGTAATCGTTAATCCGCAAATAACGTA
AAAACCCGCTTCGGCGGGTTTTTTTATGGGGGGAGTTTAGGGAAAGAGCATTTGTCAGAATATTTAAGGG
CGCCTGTCACTTTGCTTGATATATGAGAATTATTTAACCTTATAAATGAGAAAAAAGCAACGCACTTTAA
ATAAGATACGTTGCTTTTTCGATTGATGAACACCTATAATTAAACTATTCATCTATTATTTATGATTTTT
TGTATATACAATATTTCTAGTTTGTTAAAGAGAATTAAGAAAATAAATCTCGAAAATAATAAAGGGAAAA
TCAGTTTTTGATATCAAAATTATACATGTCAACGATAATACAAAATATAATACAAACTATAAGATGTTAT
CAGTATTTATTATCATTTAGAATAAATTTTGTGTCGCCCTTAATTGTGAGCGGATAACAATTACGAGCTT
CATGCACAGTGGCGTTGACTCAATATTGGCCATTAGCCATATTATTCATTGGTTATATAGCATAAATCAA
TATTGGCTATTGGCCATTGCATACGTTGTATCTATATCATAATATGTACATTTATATTGGCTCATGTCCA
ATATGACCGCCATGTTGGCATTGATTATTGACTAGTTATTAATAGTAATCAATTACGGGGTCATTAGTTC
ATAGCCCATATATGGAGTTCCGCGTTACATAACTTACGGTAAATGGCCCGCCTGGCTGACCGCCCAACGA
CCCCCGCCCATTGACGTCAATAATGACGTATGTTCCCATAGTAACGCCAATAGGGACTTTCCATTGACGT
CAATGGGTGGAGTATTTACGGTAAACTGCCCACTTGGCAGTACATCAAGTGTATCATATGCCAAGTACGC
CCCCTATTGACGTCAATGACGGTAAATGGCCCGCCTGGCATTATGCCCAGTACATGACCTTATGGGACTT
TCCTACTTGGCAGTACATCTACGTATTAGTCATCGCTATTACCATGGTGATGCGGTTTTGGCAGTACATC
AATGGGCGTGGATAGCGGTTTGACTCACGGGGATTTCCAAGTCTCCACCCCATTGACGTCAATGGGAGTT
TGTTTTGGCACCAAAATCAACGGGACTTTCCAAAATGTCGTAACAACTCCGCCCCATTGACGCAAATGGG
CGGTAGGCGTGTACGGTGGGAGGTCTATATAAGCAGAGCTCGTTTAGTGAACCGTCAGATCGCCTGGAGA
CGCCATCCACGCTGTTTTGACCTCCATAGAAGACACCGGGACCGATCCAGCCTCCGCGGCCGGGAACGGT
GCATTGGAACGCGGATTCCCCGTGCCAAGAGTGACGTAAGTACCGCCTATAGAGTCTATAGGCCCACCCC
CTTGGCTTCGTTAGAACGCGGCTACAATTAATACATAACCTTATGTATCATACACATACGATTTAGGTGA
CACTATAGAATAACATCCACTTTGCCTTTCTCTCCACAGGTGTCCACTCCCAGGTCCAACTGCACCTCGG
TTCTATCGAAAACGCGCCTGCTAGCGCCACCATGAAGACCATCATTGCCCTGAGCTACATCTTCTGCCTG
GTGTTCGCTGCGGCCGCCGGTGCTGGACAAGAGGTGCAGACAGAAAATGTGACAGTGGCCGAAGGCGGCG
TGGCCGAGATTACATGTAGACTGCACCAGTACGACGGCAGCATCGTGGTCATCCAGAATCCTGCCAGACA
GACCCTGTTCTTCAACGGCACAAGAGCCCTGAAGGACGAGCGGTTTCAGCTGGAAGAGTTCAGCCCCAGA
AGAGTGCGGATCAGACTGTCCGACGCCAGACTGGAAGATGAAGGCGGCTACTTCTGCCAGCTGTACACCG
AGGATACCCACCACCAGATCGCCACACTGACAGTGCTGGTGGCCCCTGAGAATCCCGTGGTGGAAGTTCG
AGAACAGGCCGTGGAAGGCGGAGAGGTGGAACTGTCTTGTCTGGTGCCTAGAAGCAGACCTGCCGCCACT
CTGAGATGGTACAGGGACAGAAAAGAACTGAAGGGCGTGTCCAGCAGCCAAGAGAACGGCAAAGTTTGGA
GCGTGGCCTCCACCGTGCGGTTCAGAGTGGATAGAAAGGACGATGGCGGCATCATCATCTGCGAGGCCCA
GAATCAAGCCCTGCCTAGCGGACACAGCAAGCAGACACAGTACGTGCTGGACGTGCAGTACAGCCCTACA
GCCAGAATTCACGCCTCTCAGGCCGTCGTCAGAGAAGGCGATACACTGGTGCTGACATGCGCCGTGACAG
GCAACCCCAGACCTAACCAGATCCGGTGGAACAGAGGCAACGAGTCTCTGCCTGAAAGGGCCGAAGCTGT
GGGAGAGACACTTACACTGCCTGGCCTGGTGTCTGCCGACAATGGCACATACACCTGTGAAGCCAGCAAC
AAGCACGGCCACGCTAGAGCACTGTACGTCCTGGTGGTTTATGATCCCGGCGCTGTGGTCGAAGCCCAGA
CATCTGTTCCTTACGCTGGCGCGCCGGAAGATCAAGTTGATCCAAGATTGATTGATGGCAAGGGCGGATC
TCTGGAGGTGCTGTTCCAGGGACCAGGCGGAAGCGGCAATCCCGGCGGCGATCTGGCCCCCCAGATGCTG
CGCGAGCTGCAGGAGACCAATGCCGCCCTGCAGGACGTGCGCGAGCTGCTGCGCCACCGCGTGAAGGAGA
TCACCTTCCTGAAGAACACCGTGATGGAGTGCGACGCCTGCGGTATGCAGCCCTCTAGAGGCTCCGGCTC
CATCATCCCAGTTGAGGAGGAGAACCCGGACTTCTGGAACCGCGAGGCAGCCGAGGCCCTGGGTGCCGCC
AAGAAGCTGCAGCCTGCACAGACAGCCGCCAAGAACCTCATCATCTTCCTGGGCGATGGGATGGGGGTGT
CTACGGTGACAGCTGCCAGGATCCTAAAAGGGCAGAAGAAGGACAAACTGGGGCCTGAGATACCCCTGGC
CATGGACCGCTTCCCATATGTGGCTCTGTCCAAGACATACAATGTAGACAAACATGTGCCAGACAGTGGA
GCCACAGCCACGGCCTACCTGTGCGGGGTCAAGGGCAACTTCCAGACCATTGGCTTGAGTGCAGCCGCCC
GCTTTAACCAGTGCAACACGACACGCGGCAACGAGGTCATCTCCGTGATGAATCGGGCCAAGAAAGCAGG
GAAGTCAGTGGGAGTGGTAACCACCACACGAGTGCAGCACGCCTCGCCAGCCGGCACCTACGCCCACACG
GTGAACCGCAACTGGTACTCGGACGCCGACGTGCCTGCCTCGGCCCGCCAGGAGGGGTGCCAGGACATCG
CTACGCAGCTCATCTCCAACATGGACATTGACGTGATCCTAGGTGGAGGCCGAAAGTACATGTTTCGCAT
GGGAACCCCAGACCCTGAGTACCCAGATGACTACAGCCAAGGTGGGACCAGGCTGGACGGGAAGAATCTG
GTGCAGGAATGGCTGGCGAAGCGCCAGGGTGCCCGGTATGTGTGGAACCGCACTGAGCTCATGCAGGCTT
CCCTGGACCCGTCTGTGACCCATCTCATGGGTCTCTTTGAGCCTGGAGACATGAAATACGAGATCCACCG
AGACTCCACACTGGACCCCTCCCTGATGGAGATGACAGAGGCTGCCCTGCGCCTGCTGAGCAGGAACCCC
CGCGGCTTCTTCCTCTTCGTGGAGGGTGGTCGCATCGACCATGGTCATCATGAAAGCAGGGCTTACCGGG
CACTGACTGAGACGATCATGTTCGACGACGCCATTGAGAGGGCGGGCCAGCTCACCAGCGAGGAGGACAC
GCTGAGCCTCGTCACTGCCGACCACTCCCACGTCTTCTCCTTCGGAGGCTACCCCCTGCGAGGGAGCTCC
ATCTTCGGGCTGGCCCCTGGCAAGGCCCGGGACAGGAAGGCCTACACGGTCCTCCTATACGGAAACGGTC
CAGGCTATGTGCTCAAGGACGGCGCCCGGCCGGATGTTACCGAGAGCGAGAGCGGGAGCCCCGAGTATCG
GCAGCAGTCAGCAGTGCCCCTGGACGAAGAGACCCACGCAGGCGAGGACGTGGCGGTGTTCGCGCGCGGC
CCGCAGGCGCACCTGGTTCACGGCGTGCAGGAGCAGACCTTCATAGCGCACGTCATGGCCTTCGCCGCCT
GCCTGGAGCCCTACACCGCCTGCGACCTGGCGCCCCCCGCCGGCACCACCGACGCCGCGCACCCGGGTGG
CGGAGGACTGAACGACATCTTCGAGGCTCAGAAAATCGAATGGCACGAACATCACCATCACCATCACCAT
CACCATTAAGGCCGGCCTGTAGTCACTGGCACAACGCGTTACCCGGTAAGCCAATCGGGTATACACGGTC
GTCATACTGCAGACAGGGTTCTTCTACTTTGCAAGATAGTCTTGAGTAGTAAAATAAATAGATAGAGAAA
ATCAGCCTCGACTGTGCCTTCTAGTTGCCAGCCATCTGTTGTTTGCCCCTCCCCCGTGCCTTCCTTGACC
CTGGAAGGTGCCACTCCCACTGTCCTTTCCTAATAAAATGAGGAAATTGCATCACAACACTCAACCCTAT
CTCGGTCTATTCTTTTGATTTATAAGGGATTTTGCCGATTTCGGCCTATTGGTTAAAAAATGAGCTGATT
TAACAAAAATTTAACGCGAATTAATTCTGTGGAATGTGTGTCAGTTAGGGTGTGGAAAGTCCCCAGGCTC
CCCAGCAGGCAGAAGTATGCAAAGCATGCATCTCAATTAGTCAGCAACCAGGTGTGGAAAGTCCCCAGGC
TCCCCAGCAGGCAGAAGTATGCAAAGCATGCATCTCAATTAGTCAGCAACCATAGTCCCGCCCCTAACTC
CGCCCATCCCGCCCCTAACTCCGCCCAGTTCCGCCCATTCTCCGCCCCATGGCTGACTAATTTTTTTTAT
TTATGCAGAGGCCGAGGCCGCCTCTGCCTCTGAGCTATTCCAGAAGTAGTGAGGAGGCTTTTTTGGAGGC
CTAGGCTTTTGCAAAAAGCTCCCGGGAGCTTGTATATCCATTTTCGGATCTGATCAGCACGTGTTGACAA
TTAATCATCGGCATAGTATATCGGCATAGTATAATACGACAAGGTGAGGAACTAAACCATGACCGAGTAC
AAGCCCACGGTGCGCCTCGCCACCCGCGACGACGTCCCCAGGGCCGTACGCACCCTCGCCGCCGCGTTCG
CCGACTACCCCGCCACGCGCCACACCGTCGATCCGGACCGCCACATCGAGCGGGTCACCGAGCTGCAAGA
ACTCTTCCTCACGCGCGTCGGGCTCGACATCGGCAAGGTGTGGGTCGCGGACGACGGCGCCGCGGTGGCG
GTCTGGACCACGCCGGAGAGCGTCGAAGCGGGGGCGGTGTTCGCCGAGATCGGCCCGCGCATGGCCGAGT
TGAGCGGTTCCCGGCTGGCCGCGCAGCAACAGATGGAAGGCCTCCTGGCGCCGCACCGGCCCAAGGAGCC
CGCGTGGTTCCTGGCCACCGTCGGCGTCTCGCCCGACCACCAGGGCAAGGGTCTGGGCAGCGCCGTCGTG
CTCCCCGGAGTGGAGGCGGCCGAGCGCGCCGGGGTGCCCGCCTTCCTGGAGACATCCGCGCCCCGCAACC
TCCCCTTCTACGAGCGGCTCGGCTTCACCGTCACCGCCGACGTCGAGGTGCCCGAAGGACCGCGCACCTG
GTGCATGACCCGCAAGCCCGGTGCCTGACACGTGCTACGAGATTTCGATTCCACCGCCGCCTTCTATGAA
AGGTTGGGCTTCGGAATCGTTTTCCGGGACGCCGGCTGGATGATCCTCCAGCGCGGGGATCTCATGCTGG
AGTTCTTCGCCCACCCCAACTTGTTTATTGCAGCTTATAATGGTTACAAATAAAGCAATAGCATCACAAA
TTTCACAAATAAAGCATTTTTTTCACTGCATTCTAGTTGTGGTTTGTCCAAACTCATCAATGTATCTTAT
CATGTCTGTATACCGTCGACCTCTAGCTAGAGCTTGGCGTAATCATGGTCATTACCAATGCTTAATCAGT
GAGGCACCTATCTCAGCGATCTGTCTATTTCGTTCATCCATAGTTGCCTGACTCCCCGTCGTGTAGATAA
CTACGATACGGGAGGGCTTACCATCTGGCCCCAGCGCTGCGATGATACCGCGAGAACCACGCTCACCGGC
TCCGGATTTATCAGCAATAAACCAGCCAGCCGGAAGGGCCGAGCGCAGAAGTGGTCCTGCAACTTTATCC
GCCTCCATCCAGTCTATTAATTGTTGCCGGGAAGCTAGAGTAAGTAGTTCGCCAGTTAATAGTTTGCGCA
ACGTTGTTGCCATCGCTACAGGCATCGTGGTGTCACGCTCGTCGTTTGGTATGGCTTCATTCAGCTCCGG
TTCCCAACGATCAAGGCGAGTTACATGATCCCCCATGTTGTGCAAAAAAGCGGTTAGCTCCTTCGGTCCT
CCGATCGTTGTCAGAAGTAAGTTGGCCGCAGTGTTATCACTCATGGTTATGGCAGCACTGCATAATTCTC
TTACTGTCATGCCATCCGTAAGATGCTTTTCTGTGACTGGTGAGTACTCAACCAAGTCATTCTGAGAATA
GTGTATGCGGCGACCGAGTTGCTCTTGCCCGGCGTCAATACGGGATAATACCGCGCCACATAGCAGAACT
TTAAAAGTGCTCATCATTGGAAAACGTTCTTCGGGGCGAAAACTCTCAAGGATCTTACCGCTGTTGAGAT
CCAGTTCGATGTAACCCACTCGTGCACCCAACTGATCTTCAGCATCTTTTACTTTCACCAGCGTTTCTGG
GTGAGCAAAAACAGGAAGGCAAAATGCCGCAAAAAAGGGAATAAGGGCGACACGGAAATGTTGAATACTC
ATATTCTTCCTT
Features (pLannotate 1.2.2; 24 found; start..end, strand, type, name):
    119..143     -  CDS            KanR (fragment): aminoglycoside phosphotransferase; aph(3')-Ia; confers resistance to kanamycin
    254..842     +  rep_origin     ori: high-copy-number ColE1/pMB1/pBR322/pUC origin of replication
   1067..1084    +  terminator     rrnB T2 terminator (fragment): transcription terminator T2 from the E. coli rrnB gene
   1109..1128    -  CDS            lacZα (fragment): LacZα fragment of β-galactosidase; lacZ fragment
   1584..1600    +  protein_bind   lac operator: The lac repressor binds to the lac operator to inhibit transcription in E. coli. This inhibition can be relieved by adding lactose or isopropyl-β-D-thiogalactopyranoside (IPTG). lac repressor encoded by lacI
   1843..2146    +  enhancer       CMV enhancer: human cytomegalovirus immediate early enhancer
   2147..2350    +  promoter       CMV promoter: human cytomegalovirus (CMV) immediate early promoter
   2486..2529    +  intron         CMV intron (fragment): modified intron A from human cytomegalovirus
   2581..2599    +  promoter       SP6 promoter: promoter for bacteriophage SP6 RNA polymerase
   2603..2640    +  CDS            IgH signal sequence (fragment): signal sequence from the mouse immunoglobulin heavy chain variable region
   2728..3657    +  CDS            CADM4 (fragment): CADM4_HUMAN - Also known as IGSF4C, NECL4, TSLL2. Experimental evidence at protein level: Swiss-Prot protein existence level 1. Involved in the cell-cell adhesion. Has calcium- and magnesium-independent cell-cell adhesion activity. May have tumor- suppressor activity. From Homo sapiens (Human).
   3754..3933    +  CDS            Comp (fragment): COMP_RAT - Experimental evidence at protein level: Swiss-Prot protein existence level 1. May play a role in the structural integrity of cartilage via its interaction with other extracellular matrix proteins such as the collagens and fibronectin. Can mediate the interaction of chondrocytes with the cartilage extracellular matrix through interaction with cell surface integrin receptors. Could play a role in the pathogenesis of osteoarthritis. Potent suppressor of apoptosis in both primary chondrocytes and transformed cells. Suppresses apoptosis by blocking the activation of caspase-3 and by indu
   3921..5373    +  CDS            SEAP (fragment): secreted alkaline phosphatase from human placenta The natural enzyme has a C-terminal transmembrane sequence that is replaced by a GPI anchor.
   5398..5439    +  CDS            AviTag™ (fragment): peptide tag that allows for enzymatic biotinylation
   5443..5466    +  CDS            8xHis: 8xHis affinity tag
   5612..5723    +  polyA_signal   bGH poly(A) signal: bovine growth hormone polyadenylation signal
   5724..5832    +  rep_origin     f1 ori (fragment): f1 bacteriophage origin of replication; arrow indicates direction of (+) strand synthesis
   5846..6175    +  promoter       SV40 promoter: SV40 enhancer and early promoter
   6223..6270    +  promoter       EM7 promoter: synthetic bacterial promoter&nbsp
   6289..6888    +  CDS            PuroR (fragment): puromycin N-acetyltransferase; pac from Streptomyces; confers resistance to puromycin
   6898..7023    +  CDS            ble (fragment): BLE_KLEPN - Experimental evidence at protein level: Swiss-Prot protein existence level 1. Binding protein with a strong affinity to the bleomycin family of antibiotics. Binds to CL990; an antimitotic-antibiotic compound. From Klebsiella pneumoniae.
   7018..7139    +  polyA_signal   SV40 poly(A) signal: SV40 polyadenylation signal
   7192..8052    -  CDS            AmpR: β-lactamase; bla; confers resistance to ampicillin, carbenicillin, and related antibiotics
   8055..89      -  promoter       AmpR promoter (fragment) (across the origin): bla
