[The description below was written by a language model from this plasmid's Addgene catalogue record and pLannotate feature annotations shown in this document.]
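Description:
pD649-HAsp-CADM4-COMP5AP-AviTag-9xHis is a mammalian expression plasmid built on the pD649 backbone for producing a secreted, tagged form of the extracellular domain of human CADM4 (also called IGSF4C, NECL4 or SynCAM4), an immunoglobulin-superfamily cell adhesion protein. It is maintained in E. coli as a high-copy plasmid through a ColE1/pUC-type origin and selected with ampicillin via the β-lactamase gene. The annotated sequence also carries an SV40 early/EM7 promoter cassette driving a puromycin N-acetyltransferase gene with an SV40 poly(A) signal, which could in principle support selection in mammalian cells. Only short remnants of KanR, lacZα, ble and the f1 origin are detected, and these are unlikely to be functional.

Expression is driven by the CMV enhancer and promoter, followed by a fragment of CMV intron A and an SP6 promoter that doubles as a sequencing primer site. The open reading frame begins with a heterologous signal peptide: the construct name indicates "HAsp", while the automated annotation matches part of it to an IgH signal sequence. The CADM4 ectodomain, cloned between retained NotI and AscI sites, follows. It is fused at its C terminus to a coiled-coil segment from rat cartilage oligomeric matrix protein, which pentamerises the fusion, then to human placental alkaline phosphatase, an AviTag for enzymatic biotinylation and a polyhistidine tag, ending in a bGH poly(A) signal.

Pentamerisation raises avidity so that weak ectodomain interactions can be detected, with alkaline phosphatase as the enzymatic readout. This fits the construct's origin in a collection used to map interactions among human IgSF cell-surface proteins. The depositor notes that some plasmids in the collection may carry an IS4-like transposase insertion upstream of the CMV promoter, though none is annotated here.
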