Addgene plasmid #157305: pD649-HAsp-CADM4-COMP5AP-AviTag-9xHis
Purpose: Mammalian expression of cell-surface protein extracellular domain fused to COMP5AP-AviTag-9xHis. Protein is secreted from cells.
Depositing lab: Chris Garcia. Depositing organization: Stanford University. Publication: A Human IgSF Cell-Surface Interactome Reveals a Complex Network of Protein-Protein Interactions. Wojtowicz WM, Vielmetter J, Fernandes RA, Siepe DH, Eastman CL, Chisholm GB, Cox S, Klock H, Anderson PW, Rue SM, Miller JJ, Glaser SM, Bragstad ML, Vance J, Lam AW, Lesley SA, Zinn K, Garcia KC. Cell. 2020 Aug 20;182(4):1027-1043.e17. doi: 10.1016/j.cell.2020.07.025. PubMed 32822567.
Backbone
  Vector backbone: pD649
  Backbone size w/o insert (bp): 7153
  Vector type: Mammalian Expression
Growth in bacteria
  Bacterial resistance: Ampicillin, 100 μg/mL
  Growth temperature: 37°C
  Growth strain: DH5alpha
  Copy number: High Copy
Gene/Insert
  Gene/Insert name: CADM4
  Species: H. sapiens (human)
  Insert size (bp): 909
  Entrez Gene: CADM4 (a.k.a. IGSF4C, NECL4, Necl-4, TSLL2, synCAM4)
  Promoter: CMV/SP6
  Tag / fusion protein: COMP5AP-AviTag-9xHis (C terminal on backbone)
  Cloning method: Restriction Enzyme; 5′ cloning site GCGGCCGC (not destroyed); 3′ cloning site GGCGCGCC (not destroyed)
  Sequencing primers: 5′ ATTTAGGTGACACTATAG; 3′ CGTCGCACTCCATCACGGTG
Resource information
  A portion of this plasmid was derived from a plasmid made by: synthesis by ThermoFisher
Terms and licenses: Academic/Nonprofit Terms; Industry Terms: Not Available to Industry
Depositor comments: Some plasmids in this collection may have an IS4-like element ISVsa5 family transposase upstream of the CMV promoter.
How to cite: pD649-HAsp-CADM4-COMP5AP-AviTag-9xHis was a gift from Chris Garcia (Addgene plasmid # 157305 ; http://n2t.net/addgene:157305 ; RRID:Addgene_157305)
