>Addgene plasmid #157305 | pD649-HAsp-CADM4-COMP5AP-AviTag-9xHis | depositor partial sequence | sequence record 303720 | insert (extracellular domain)
GGTGCTGGACAAGAGGTGCAGACAGAAAATGTGACAGTGGCCGAAGGCGGCGTGGCCGAGATTACATGTA
GACTGCACCAGTACGACGGCAGCATCGTGGTCATCCAGAATCCTGCCAGACAGACCCTGTTCTTCAACGG
CACAAGAGCCCTGAAGGACGAGCGGTTTCAGCTGGAAGAGTTCAGCCCCAGAAGAGTGCGGATCAGACTG
TCCGACGCCAGACTGGAAGATGAAGGCGGCTACTTCTGCCAGCTGTACACCGAGGATACCCACCACCAGA
TCGCCACACTGACAGTGCTGGTGGCCCCTGAGAATCCCGTGGTGGAAGTTCGAGAACAGGCCGTGGAAGG
CGGAGAGGTGGAACTGTCTTGTCTGGTGCCTAGAAGCAGACCTGCCGCCACTCTGAGATGGTACAGGGAC
AGAAAAGAACTGAAGGGCGTGTCCAGCAGCCAAGAGAACGGCAAAGTTTGGAGCGTGGCCTCCACCGTGC
GGTTCAGAGTGGATAGAAAGGACGATGGCGGCATCATCATCTGCGAGGCCCAGAATCAAGCCCTGCCTAG
CGGACACAGCAAGCAGACACAGTACGTGCTGGACGTGCAGTACAGCCCTACAGCCAGAATTCACGCCTCT
CAGGCCGTCGTCAGAGAAGGCGATACACTGGTGCTGACATGCGCCGTGACAGGCAACCCCAGACCTAACC
AGATCCGGTGGAACAGAGGCAACGAGTCTCTGCCTGAAAGGGCCGAAGCTGTGGGAGAGACACTTACACT
GCCTGGCCTGGTGTCTGCCGACAATGGCACATACACCTGTGAAGCCAGCAACAAGCACGGCCACGCTAGA
GCACTGTACGTCCTGGTGGTTTATGATCCCGGCGCTGTGGTCGAAGCCCAGACATCTGTTCCTTACGCT
